Addgene plasmid #206125: Cav2.1 EIVA (E1707A) pcDNA3
Purpose: expression of rat Cav2.1 calcium channel with a E1686R mutation to enhance expression and a mutation in the P loop of Domain IV to to abolish divalent cation binding
Depositing lab: Annette Dolphin. Depositing organization: University College London. Publication: Disruption of the Key Ca(2+) Binding Site in the Selectivity Filter of Neuronal Voltage-Gated Calcium Channels Inhibits Channel Trafficking. Meyer JO, Dahimene S, Page KM, Ferron L, Kadurin I, Ellaway JIJ, Zhao P, Patel T, Rothwell SW, Lin P, Pratt WS, Dolphin AC. Cell Rep. 2019 Oct 1;29(1):22-33.e5. doi: 10.1016/j.celrep.2019.08.079. PubMed 31577951.
Backbone
  Vector backbone: pcDNA3
  Backbone manufacturer: Invitrogen Life Technologies
  Backbone size w/o insert (bp): 5446
  Vector type: Mammalian Expression
Growth in bacteria
  Bacterial resistance: Ampicillin, 100 μg/mL
  Growth temperature: 37°C
  Growth strain: DH5alpha
  Copy number: High Copy
Gene/Insert
  Gene/Insert name: cacna1a (alt name: Cav2.1 alpha1A)
  Species: R. norvegicus (rat)
  Insert size (bp): 7495
  Mutation: E1707A
  Entrez Gene: Cacna1a (a.k.a. BccA1, Cav2.1, rbA-1)
  Promoter: CMV
  Cloning method: Restriction Enzyme; 5′ cloning site XhoI (not destroyed); 3′ cloning site SpeI (not destroyed)
  Sequencing primers: 5′ CTGGCTAACTAGAGAACC; 3′ GCATTTAGGTGACACTATAG
Resource information
  A portion of this plasmid was derived from a plasmid made by: Terry P. Snutch
Terms and licenses: Academic/Nonprofit Terms; Industry Terms: Not Available to Industry
How to cite: Cav2.1 EIVA (E1707A) pcDNA3 was a gift from Annette Dolphin (Addgene plasmid # 206125 ; http://n2t.net/addgene:206125 ; RRID:Addgene_206125)
