[The description below was written by a language model from this plasmid's Addgene catalogue record and pLannotate feature annotations shown in this document.]
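Description:
Cav2.1 EIVA (E1707A) pcDNA3 is a mammalian expression plasmid built on the pcDNA3 backbone, carrying the rat Cacna1a cDNA that encodes the pore-forming alpha1A subunit of the P/Q-type voltage-gated calcium channel Cav2.1. The insert of about 7.5 kb was cloned between XhoI and SpeI sites, and the sequenced construct totals roughly 13 kb. Transcription is driven by the human cytomegalovirus immediate-early enhancer and promoter and terminated by the bovine growth hormone polyadenylation signal. T7 and SP6 phage promoters flank the insert, as is standard for this backbone. The annotated open reading frame spans about 6.7 kb, so the remainder of the insert is presumably untranslated flanking sequence. In bacteria the plasmid replicates from a high-copy ColE1/pUC-type origin and is selected with ampicillin through the beta-lactamase gene. An f1 origin is also present. A neomycin phosphotransferase cassette under the SV40 early promoter, with an SV40 polyadenylation signal, allows G418 selection of stably transfected mammalian cells. The short HIV-1 LTR, lac and ble fragment annotations are likely incidental matches to backbone sequence rather than functional parts.

The channel carries two changes according to the record. E1707A replaces the conserved glutamate in the P loop of domain IV, part of the selectivity filter, and is intended to abolish divalent cation binding in the pore. The stated purpose also mentions an E1686R substitution included to enhance expression, although only E1707A is listed in the mutation field. The associated study examined how disrupting the key calcium-binding site in the selectivity filter of neuronal voltage-gated calcium channels affects channel trafficking. The plasmid therefore suits heterologous expression experiments that compare the surface expression and function of this pore mutant with the unmutated channel. No epitope tag or fluorescent reporter is recorded.
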