Features (pLannotate 1.2.2; 22 found; start..end, strand, type, name):
    116..907     +  CDS            neo: KKA2_KLEPN - Also known as kan, nptII. Experimental evidence at protein level: Swiss-Prot protein existence level 1. Resistance to kanamycin, neomycin, paromomycin, ribostamycin, butirosin and gentamicin B. From Klebsiella pneumoniae.
    931..1089    +  CDS            ble (fragment): BLE_KLEPN - Experimental evidence at protein level: Swiss-Prot protein existence level 1. Binding protein with a strong affinity to the bleomycin family of antibiotics. Binds to CL990; an antimitotic-antibiotic compound. From Klebsiella pneumoniae.
   1084..1205    +  polyA_signal   SV40 poly(A) signal: SV40 polyadenylation signal
   1276..1298    -  protein_bind   lac operator (fragment): The lac repressor binds to the lac operator to inhibit transcription in E. coli. This inhibition can be relieved by adding lactose or isopropyl-β-D-thiogalactopyranoside (IPTG). lac repressor encoded by lacI
   1302..1332    -  promoter       lac promoter: promoter for the E. coli lac operon
   1347..1368    -  protein_bind   CAP binding site: CAP binding activates transcription in the presence of cAMP. E. coli catabolite activator protein
   1381..1473    -  CDS            lacI (fragment): lac repressor; lacI; The lac repressor binds to the lac operator to inhibit transcription in E. coli. This inhibition can be relieved by adding lactose or isopropyl-β-D-thiogalactopyranoside (IPTG).
   1656..2244    -  rep_origin     ori: high-copy-number ColE1/pMB1/pBR322/pUC origin of replication
   2415..3275    -  CDS            AmpR: β-lactamase; bla; confers resistance to ampicillin, carbenicillin, and related antibiotics
   3276..3380    -  promoter       AmpR promoter: bla
   3439..3491    -  misc_feature   bom (fragment): basis of mobility region from pBR322
   3646..4025    +  enhancer       CMV enhancer: human cytomegalovirus immediate early enhancer
   4026..4229    +  promoter       CMV promoter: human cytomegalovirus (CMV) immediate early promoter
   4225..4258    +  LTR            5' LTR (truncated) (fragment): truncated 5' long terminal repeat (LTR) from HIV-1
   4274..4292    +  promoter       T7 promoter: promoter for bacteriophage T7 RNA polymerase
   4398..11099   +  CDS            Cacna1a: CAC1A_RAT - Also known as Cach4, Cacn3, Cacnl1a4. Experimental evidence at protein level: Swiss-Prot protein existence level 1. Voltage-sensitive calcium channels (VSCC) mediate the entry of calcium ions into excitable cells and are also involved in a variety of calcium-dependent processes, including muscle contraction, hormone or neurotransmitter release, gene expression, cell motility, cell division and cell death. The isoform alpha-1A gives rise to P and/or Q- type calcium currents. P/Q-type calcium channels belong to the 'high- voltage activated' (HVA) group and are specifically blocked by
  11917..11945   -  misc_feature   MCS (fragment): pBluescript multiple cloning site
  11956..11974   -  promoter       SP6 promoter: promoter for bacteriophage SP6 RNA polymerase
  12000..12224   +  polyA_signal   bGH poly(A) signal: bovine growth hormone polyadenylation signal
  12228..12249   +  promoter       SV40 promoter (fragment): SV40 enhancer and early promoter
  12270..12698   +  rep_origin     f1 ori (sequence partly withheld): f1 bacteriophage origin of replication; arrow indicates direction of (+) strand synthesis
  12712..49      +  promoter       SV40 promoter (across the origin): SV40 enhancer and early promoter
>Addgene plasmid #206125 | Cav2.1 EIVA (E1707A) pcDNA3 | addgene full sequence | sequence record 410308 | Addgene NGS Result
ATTCCAGAAGTAGTGAGGAGGCTTTTTTGGAGGCCTAGGCTTTTGCAAAAAGCTCCCGGGAGCTTGTATA
TCCATTTTCGGATCTGATCAAGAGACAGGATGAGGATCGTTTCGCATGATTGAACAAGATGGATTGCACG
CAGGTTCTCCGGCCGCTTGGGTGGAGAGGCTATTCGGCTATGACTGGGCACAACAGACAATCGGCTGCTC
TGATGCCGCCGTGTTCCGGCTGTCAGCGCAGGGGCGCCCGGTTCTTTTTGTCAAGACCGACCTGTCCGGT
GCCCTGAATGAACTGCAGGACGAGGCAGCGCGGCTATCGTGGCTGGCCACGACGGGCGTTCCTTGCGCAG
CTGTGCTCGACGTTGTCACTGAAGCGGGAAGGGACTGGCTGCTATTGGGCGAAGTGCCGGGGCAGGATCT
CCTGTCATCTCACCTTGCTCCTGCCGAGAAAGTATCCATCATGGCTGATGCAATGCGGCGGCTGCATACG
CTTGATCCGGCTACCTGCCCATTCGACCACCAAGCGAAACATCGCATCGAGCGAGCACGTACTCGGATGG
AAGCCGGTCTTGTCGATCAGGATGATCTGGACGAAGAGCATCAGGGGCTCGCGCCAGCCGAACTGTTCGC
CAGGCTCAAGGCGCGCATGCCCGACGGCGAGGATCTCGTCGTGACCCATGGCGATGCCTGCTTGCCGAAT
ATCATGGTGGAAAATGGCCGCTTTTCTGGATTCATCGACTGTGGCCGGCTGGGTGTGGCGGACCGCTATC
AGGACATAGCGTTGGCTACCCGTGATATTGCTGAAGAGCTTGGCGGCGAATGGGCTGACCGCTTCCTCGT
GCTTTACGGTATCGCCGCTCCCGATTCGCAGCGCATCGCCTTCTATCGCCTTCTTGACGAGTTCTTCTGA
GCGGGACTCTGGGGTTCGAAATGACCGACCAAGCGACGCCCAACCTGCCATCACGAGATTTCGATTCCAC
CGCCGCCTTCTATGAAAGGTTGGGCTTCGGAATCGTTTTCCGGGACGCCGGCTGGATGATCCTCCAGCGC
GGGGATCTCATGCTGGAGTTCTTCGCCCACCCCAACTTGTTTATTGCAGCTTATAATGGTTACAAATAAA
GCAATAGCATCACAAATTTCACAAATAAAGCATTTTTTTCACTGCATTCTAGTTGTGGTTTGTCCAAACT
CATCAATGTATCTTATCATGTCTGTATACCGTCGACCTCTAGCTAGAGCTTGGCGTAATCATGGTCATAG
CTGTTTCCTGTGTGAAATTGTTATCCGCTCACAATTCCACACAACATACGAGCCGGAAGCATAAAGTGTA
AAGCCTGGGGTGCCTAATGAGTGAGCTAACTCACATTAATTGCGTTGCGCTCACTGCCCGCTTTCCAGTC
GGGAAACCTGTCGTGCCAGCTGCATTAATGAATCGGCCAACGCGCGGGGAGAGGCGGTTTGCGTATTGGG
CGCTCTTCCGCTTCCTCGCTCACTGACTCGCTGCGCTCGGTCGTTCGGCTGCGGCGAGCGGTATCAGCTC
ACTCAAAGGCGGTAATACGGTTATCCACAGAATCAGGGGATAACGCAGGAAAGAACATGTGAGCAAAAGG
CCAGCAAAAGGCCAGGAACCGTAAAAAGGCCGCGTTGCTGGCGTTTTTCCATAGGCTCCGCCCCCCTGAC
GAGCATCACAAAAATCGACGCTCAAGTCAGAGGTGGCGAAACCCGACAGGACTATAAAGATACCAGGCGT
TTCCCCCTGGAAGCTCCCTCGTGCGCTCTCCTGTTCCGACCCTGCCGCTTACCGGATACCTGTCCGCCTT
TCTCCCTTCGGGAAGCGTGGCGCTTTCTCATAGCTCACGCTGTAGGTATCTCAGTTCGGTGTAGGTCGTT
CGCTCCAAGCTGGGCTGTGTGCACGAACCCCCCGTTCAGCCCGACCGCTGCGCCTTATCCGGTAACTATC
GTCTTGAGTCCAACCCGGTAAGACACGACTTATCGCCACTGGCAGCAGCCACTGGTAACAGGATTAGCAG
AGCGAGGTATGTAGGCGGTGCTACAGAGTTCTTGAAGTGGTGGCCTAACTACGGCTACACTAGAAGAACA
GTATTTGGTATCTGCGCTCTGCTGAAGCCAGTTACCTTCGGAAAAAGAGTTGGTAGCTCTTGATCCGGCA
AACAAACCACCGCTGGTAGCGGTGGTTTTTTTGTTTGCAAGCAGCAGATTACGCGCAGAAAAAAAGGATC
TCAAGAAGATCCTTTGATCTTTTCTACGGGGTCTGACGCTCAGTGGAACGAAAACTCACGTTAAGGGATT
TTGGTCATGAGATTATCAAAAAGGATCTTCACCTAGATCCTTTTAAATTAAAAATGAAGTTTTAAATCAA
TCTAAAGTATATATGAGTAAACTTGGTCTGACAGTTACCAATGCTTAATCAGTGAGGCACCTATCTCAGC
GATCTGTCTATTTCGTTCATCCATAGTTGCCTGACTCCCCGTCGTGTAGATAACTACGATACGGGAGGGC
TTACCATCTGGCCCCAGTGCTGCAATGATACCGCGAGACCCACGCTCACCGGCTCCAGATTTATCAGCAA
TAAACCAGCCAGCCGGAAGGGCCGAGCGCAGAAGTGGTCCTGCAACTTTATCCGCCTCCATCCAGTCTAT
TAATTGTTGCCGGGAAGCTAGAGTAAGTAGTTCGCCAGTTAATAGTTTGCGCAACGTTGTTGCCATTGCT
ACAGGCATCGTGGTGTCACGCTCGTCGTTTGGTATGGCTTCATTCAGCTCCGGTTCCCAACGATCAAGGC
GAGTTACATGATCCCCCATGTTGTGCAAAAAAGCGGTTAGCTCCTTCGGTCCTCCGATCGTTGTCAGAAG
TAAGTTGGCCGCAGTGTTATCACTCATGGTTATGGCAGCACTGCATAATTCTCTTACTGTCATGCCATCC
GTAAGATGCTTTTCTGTGACTGGTGAGTACTCAACCAAGTCATTCTGAGAATAGTGTATGCGGCGACCGA
GTTGCTCTTGCCCGGCGTCAATACGGGATAATACCGCGCCACATAGCAGAACTTTAAAAGTGCTCATCAT
TGGAAAACGTTCTTCGGGGCGAAAACTCTCAAGGATCTTACCGCTGTTGAGATCCAGTTCGATGTAACCC
ACTCGTGCACCCAACTGATCTTCAGCATCTTTTACTTTCACCAGCGTTTCTGGGTGAGCAAAAACAGGAA
GGCAAAATGCCGCAAAAAAGGGAATAAGGGCGACACGGAAATGTTGAATACTCATACTCTTCCTTTTTCA
ATATTATTGAAGCATTTATCAGGGTTATTGTCTCATGAGCGGATACATATTTGAATGTATTTAGAAAAAT
AAACAAATAGGGGTTCCGCGCACATTTCCCCGAAAAGTGCCACCTGACGTCGACGGATCGGGAGATCTCC
CGATCCCCTATGGTGCACTCTCAGTACAATCTGCTCTGATGCCGCATAGTTAAGCCAGTATCTGCTCCCT
GCTTGTGTGTTGGAGGTCGCTGAGTAGTGCGCGAGCAAAATTTAAGCTACAACAAGGCAAGGCTTGACCG
ACAATTGCATGAAGAATCTGCTTAGGGTTAGGCGTTTTGCGCTGCTTCGCGATGTACGGGCCAGATATAC
GCGTTGACATTGATTATTGACTAGTTATTAATAGTAATCAATTACGGGGTCATTAGTTCATAGCCCATAT
ATGGAGTTCCGCGTTACATAACTTACGGTAAATGGCCCGCCTGGCTGACCGCCCAACGACCCCCGCCCAT
TGACGTCAATAATGACGTATGTTCCCATAGTAACGCCAATAGGGACTTTCCATTGACGTCAATGGGTGGA
GTATTTACGGTAAACTGCCCACTTGGCAGTACATCAAGTGTATCATATGCCAAGTACGCCCCCTATTGAC
GTCAATGACGGTAAATGGCCCGCCTGGCATTATGCCCAGTACATGACCTTATGGGACTTTCCTACTTGGC
AGTACATCTACGTATTAGTCATCGCTATTACCATGGTGATGCGGTTTTGGCAGTACATCAATGGGCGTGG
ATAGCGGTTTGACTCACGGGGATTTCCAAGTCTCCACCCCATTGACGTCAATGGGAGTTTGTTTTGGCAC
CAAAATCAACGGGACTTTCCAAAATGTCGTAACAACTCCGCCCCATTGACGCAAATGGGCGGTAGGCGTG
TACGGTGGGAGGTCTATATAAGCAGAGCTCTCTGGCTAACTAGAGAACCCACTGCTTACTGGCTTATCGA
AATTAATACGACTCACTATAGGGAGACCCAAGCTTGGTACCGAGCTCGGATCCACTAGTAACGGCCGCCA
GTGTGCTGGAATTCTGCAGATATCCATCACACTGGCGGCCGCTCGAGGTCTTGCAGAATGGCCCGCTTTG
GAGACGAGATGCCGGGCCGCTACGGCGCAGGCGGAGGAGGCTCAGGGCCGGCCGCCGGGGTGGTCGTGGG
CGCCGCGGGCGGCCGAGGAGCCGGGGGCAGCCGGCAGGGCGGGCAGCCCGGAGCGCAGAGGATGTACAAG
CAGTCGATGGCGCAGAGAGCGCGGACCATGGCCCTCTACAACCCCATCCCTGTCCGCCAGAACTGCCTCA
CGGTCAACCGCTCCCTGTTCCTCTTCAGTGAAGACAACGTGGTGAGAAAATACGCCAAAAAGATCACGGA
ATGGCCTCCCTTCGAGTACATGATCCTGGCCACCATCATTGCTAACTGCATCGTCCTGGCCCTGGAGCAG
CACCTCCCTGATGATGACAAGACACCCATGTCCGAGCGGCTGGATGACACAGAACCCTATTTCATTGGCA
TCTTCTGTTTTGAGGCTGGAATTAAGATCGTGGCTCTTGGCTTTGCCTTCCACAAAGGCTCCTACCTGAG
GAATGGCTGGAACGTCATGGACTTTGTCGTGGTGCTAACAGGCATCTTGGCCACTGTCGGGACGGAGTTT
GATCTACGGACACTGAGGGCGGTTCGTGTGCTGCGGCCACTCAAGCTGGTGTCTGGAATCCCAAGTTTAC
AAGTCGTCCTGAAGTCAATCATGAAGGCGATGATCCCTCTGCTGCAGATCGGCCTCCTCCTGTTTTTTGC
AATCCTTATTTTTGCAATCATAGGGTTAGAATTTTATATGGGAAAATTTCATACCACCTGCTTTGAAGAG
GGGACAGACGACATCCAGGGTGAGTCGCCAGCTCCGTGTGGGACAGAGGAGCCTGCCCGCACCTGCCCCA
ACGGGACCAAATGTCAGCCGTACTGGGAAGGGCCCAACAACGGCATCACTCAGTTCGACAACATCCTGTT
TGCTGTGCTCACTGTTTTCCAGTGCATCACCATGGAAGGCTGGACTGATCTCCTCTACAATAGCAACGAT
GCCTCAGGGAACACTTGGAACTGGTTGTACTTCATCCCCCTCATCATCATCGGCTCCTTTTTTATGCTGA
ACCTTGTGCTGGGTGTGCTGTCTGGGGAGTTTGCCAAAGAAAGGGAACGTGTAGAGAACCGAAGGGCTTT
TCTGAAGCTCAGAAGACAACAGCAGATTGAACGTGAGCTCAATGGATACATGGAGTGGATCTCGAAAGCA
GAAGAGGTGATCCTCGCGGAGGACGAAACAGACGTGGAGCAGAGGCACCCTTTTGATGGAGCTCTTCGGA
GAGCTACTCTGAAGAAAAGCAAGACGGACCTGCTCAACCCTGAGGAGGCGGAGGACCAGCTTGCTGACAT
CGCGTCTGTGGGGTCTCCCTTCGCCAGAGCCAGCATCAAAAGTGCCAAGCTGGAGAATTCGACTTTTTTC
CACAAAAAGGAGAGAAGAATGCGTTTCTACATCCGCCGCATGGTCAAAACTCAGGCCTTCTACTGGACCG
TGCTCAGTCTGGTAGCCCTCAACACGCTGTGCGTCGCCATTGTCCACTACAACCAGCCCGAGTGGCTCTC
CGACTTCCTCTACTATGCAGAATTCATTTTCTTAGGACTCTTTATGTCCGAAATGTTTATAAAAATGTAT
GGGCTCGGGACACGGCCTTACTTCCACTCTTCCTTCAACTGCTTTGACTGTGGGGTCATCATCGGGAGCA
TCTTTGAAGTCATCTGGGCCGTCTACCCCTACGACGTCCCCGACTACGCCGGCTACCCGTACGACGTCCC
GGACTACGCCGGCGTCGACATCAAACCGGGTACATCCTTTGGAATCAGCGTGTTACGAGCTCTCAGGTTA
CTGCGTATTTTCAAAGTCACAAAGTACTGGGCATCTCTCAGAAACCTGGTTGTCTCCCTCCTCAACTCCA
TGAAATCCATCATAAGTCTGCTGTTCCTCCTCTTCCTCTTCATTGTCGTCTTTGCCCTCTTGGGGATGCA
GCTGTTTGGTGGCCAGTTTAATTTTGACGAGGGGACTCCTCCCACCAACTTCGACACTTTTCCAGCAGCA
ATAATGACTGTGTTTCAGATCCTGACTGGCGCGGATTGGAATGAGGTCATGTATGATGGGATCAAGTCTC
AGGGGGGCGTGCAGGGCGGCATGGTGTTCTCCATCTACTTCATCGTCCTCACCCTCTTCGGGAACTACAC
CCTGCTGAACGTGTTCTTGGCTATCGCGGTGGACAACCTGGCCAACGCCCAGGAACTCACCAAGGATGAA
CAAGAAGAGGAAGAGGCAGCCAATCAGAAACTGGCTCTACAGAAAGCCAAGGAGGTGGCAGAAGTGAGTC
CCCTGTCTGCAGCCAACATGTCCATAGCTGTGAAGGAACAGCAGAAGAACCAGAAGCCTGCCAAGTCGGT
GTGGGAGCAGCGCACCAGCGAGATGCGCAAGCAGAACCTGCTGGCTAGCCGCGAGGCGCTGTACGGGGAC
GCGGCTGAGCGCTGGCCCACCACTTACGCGCGCCCGCTGCGGCCGGACGTGAAGACGCACTTGGACCGGC
CGCTCGTGGTGGACCCGCAGGAGAACCGTAACAACAACACCAACAAGAGCCGTGCGCCAGAAGCGCTGCG
CCAAACCGCGCGGCCCCGCGAGAGCGCGCGCGACCCCGACGCGCGGCGCGCCTGGCCCAGCAGCCCTGAG
CGCGCCCCTGGACGAGAGGGCCCGTATGGCCGCGAGAGCGAGCCGCAACAGCGCGAGCACGCGCCACCCC
GCGAGCACGTACCCTGGGACGCGGATCCTGAGCGCGCCAAGGCCGGGGACGCGCCCCGCCGCCACACGCA
CCGGCCTGTGGCCGAGGGCGAGCCTCGTCGCCACCGCGCGCGCCGCCGGCCCGGGGACGAACCGGACGAC
AGACCGGAGCGCAGGCCGCGTCCCCGCGACGCCACTAGGCCGGCCCGCGCTGCAGACGGCGAAGGCGATG
ATGGGGAGCGCAAGCGGCGACACCGACACGGGCCGCCGGCCCACGATGACAGGGAGCGCAGACACCGGCG
CAGAAAAGAGAGCCAGGGCTCTGGGGTCCCCATGTCTGGTCCCAACCTGTCCACCACCAGGCCAATCCAG
CAGGATCTGGGCCGCCAGGACCTGCCACTGGCTGAGGACCTGGACAACATGAAGAACAACAAGTTGGCCA
CCGGGGAGCCTGCCAGTCCCCACGACAGCCTGGGCCACAGTGGCCTTCCCCCTAGCCCTGCCAAGATCGG
GAACAGCACCAACCCTGGTCCCGCCTTGGCCACCAATCCCCAGAATGCTGCCAGCCGCAGGACGCCCAAC
AACCCGGGCAACCCGTCCAACCCCGGCCCCCCCAAGACTCCCGAGAACAGCCTTATCGTCACCAACCCCA
GCAGCACCCAGCCCAACTCAGCAAAGACTGCCAGGAAACCCGAGCACATGGCGGTGGAGATCCCCCCGGC
CTGCCCGCCCCTCAACCACACTGTGGTCCAAGTAAACAAAAACGCCAACCCAGACCCACTGCCAAAGAAA
GAGGAAGAGAAGAAGGAGGAAGAGGAGGCAGACCCCGGGGAGGATGGCCCAAAGCCCATGCCGCCCTACA
GCTCCATGTTCATCCTCTCCACCACCAACCCCCTTCGCCGGCTGTGCCATTACATCCTGAACCTGCGCTA
CTTCGAGATGTGCATCCTCATGGTCATTGCCATGAGTAGCATCGCGCTGGCCGCCGAGGACCCGGTGCAG
CCCAACGCACCCCGCAACAACGTGCTGCGATATTTTGACTATGTTTTCACAGGAGTGTTTACCTTTGAGA
TGGTGATCAAGATGATCGACCTGGGCCTCGTCCTGCATCAGGGGGCCTATTTCCGTGACCTGTGGAACAT
TCTGGACTTCATAGTGGTCAGTGGGGCCCTGGTGGCCTTTGCCTTCACTGGCAATAGCAAAGGAAAGGAC
ATCAACACCATCAAGTCCCTCCGAGTCCTCCGGGTGCTACGACCTCTAAAGACCATCAAGCGGCTGCCTA
AGTTGAAGGCCGTATTTGACTGCGTGGTGAACTCGCTCAAGAACGTCTTCAACATCCTCATTGTCTACAT
GCTCTTCATGTTCATCTTCGCCGTGGTGGCCGTGCAGCTCTTCAAGGGCAAATTCTTCCACTGCACGGAC
GAGTCCAAGGAGTTTGAGAGAGACTGTCGAGGCAAATACCTCCTTTACGAGAAGAACGAGGTAAAGGCGC
GGGACCGCGAGTGGAAGAAATACGACTTCCACTACGACAACGTGCTCTGGGCCCTGCTCACGCTCTTTAC
GGTGTCCACGGGAGAGGGCTGGCCACAGGTCCTCAAGCACTCAGTGGATGCCACTTTTGAGAACCAGGGC
CCCAGCCCCGGGTACCGCATGGAAATGTCCATCTTCTACGTGGTCTACTTTGTGGTGTTTCCCTTCTTCT
TTGTCAATATCTTTGTGGCCTTGATCATCATCACCTTCCAGGAGCAGGGAGACAAGATGATGGAAGAATA
CAGCCTAGAGAAAAATGAGAGGGCCTGCATCGACTTTGCCATCAGTGCCAAGCCGCTGACCAGGCACATG
CCCCAGAACAAGCAGAGCTTCCAGTATCGAATGTGGCAGTTCGTGGTGTCCCCACCCTTTGAGTACACCA
TCATGGCCATGATCGCTCTCAACACCATCGTGCTAATGATGAAGTTCTATGGAGCCTCTGTGGCCTATGA
AAACGCCCTTCGAGTGTTCAACATTGTCTTCACCTCCCTCTTCTCTCTCGAATGTGTGCTCAAAGTCATG
GCTTTTGGGATTCTGAATTATTTCCGCGATGCCTGGAACATCTTCGACTTTGTGACTGTTCTGGGCAGCA
TCACAGACATCCTCGTCACCGAGTTTGGGAATAACTTCATCAACCTGAGCTTTCTCCGCCTCTTCCGTGC
TGCCCGACTCATCAAACTCCTCCGCCAGGGTTACACCATCCGCATTCTCCTCTGGACTTTCGTGCAGTCT
TTCAAGGCCCTACCTTATGTCTGTCTGCTGATCGCCATGCTCTTCTTCATCTATGCCATCATCGGGATGC
AGGTGTTTGGCAACATCGGCATTGATGGGGAAGATGAGGACAGCGATGAGGATGAGTTCCAAATCACGAG
GCACAATAACTTCCGGACCTTCTTCCAAGCTCTCATGCTTCTCTTCCGGAGCGCCACAGGGGAAGCGTGG
CACAACATCATGCTGTCCTGCCTCAGCGGGAAGCCATGCGACAAGAACTCCGGGATCCAAAAACCAGAGT
GTGGCAACGAGTTCGCCTATTTTTACTTTGTCTCGTTCATCTTCCTTTGCTCATTTCTGATGCTGAATCT
CTTTGTTGCTGTCATCATGGACAACTTCGAGTACCTCACCCGAGATTCCTCCATCCTGGGCCCCCACCAC
CTGGATGAGTACGTGCGTGTCTGGGCAGAGTATGACCCTGCTGCCTGCGGCCGCATTCACTATAAGGACA
TGTACAGTTTATTGCGAGTAATATCGCCCCCTCTCGGCTTAGGCAAGAAATGTCCTCATAGGGTTGCTTG
CAAGAGGCTCTTGCGGATGGACCTACCCGTAGCGGATGACAACACCGTTCACTTCAACTCCACCTTGATG
GCTCTGATCCGAACCGCCCTGGATATCAAAATCGCAAAGGGTGGAGCTGACAAGCAGCAAATGGACGCAG
AGCTCCGCAAGGAAATGATGGCCATTTGGCCCAACCTGTCTCAGAAGACCTTGGATCTGCTGGTCACACC
TCACAAGTCCACGGACCTGACAGTGGGTAAGATCTACGCAGCCATGATGATCATGGAGTACTACCGGCAG
AGCAAGGCCAAGAAGCTGCAGGCCATGCGAGAGGAGCAGAACCGGACACCACTCATGTTCCAGCGCATGG
AGCCTCCATCGCCAACACAGGAGGGAGGACCCAGCCAAAACGCCCTTCCCTCCACTCAGCTGGACCCCGG
AGGAGGCCTGATGGCTCAAGAAAGCAGCATGAAGGAGAGCCCGTCCTGGGTGACCCAGCGGGCACAGGAG
ATGTTCCAGAAGACTGGTACCTGGAGCCCAGAGCGAGGGCCACCCATCGACATGCCTAACAGCCAGCCCA
ACTCCCAGTCTGTGGAGATGAGAGAAATGGGAACTGATGGCTACTCAGACAGCGAACACTACCTCCCCAT
GGAAGGACAGACCAGGGCCGCCTCCATGCCCCGCCTCCCAGCAGAGAACCAGAGGAGAAGGGGCCGGCCA
CGTGGAAATAACCTCAGTACCATCTCTGATACCAGCCCCATGAAGCGCTCAGCCTCCGTGCTGGGACCCA
AAGCCCGGCGACTGGATGACTACTCACTAGAGCGGGTACCACCTGAGGAGAACCAAAGGTACCACCAACG
CCGCCGGGACCGTGGCCACCGCACCTCTGAGCGCTCTCTGGGCCGATACACTGATGTGGACACAGGCCTG
GGGACAGATCTGAGCATGACCACCCAATCGGGTGACCTGCCCTCCAAAGATCGGGACCAGGACCGGGGCC
GGCCCAAGGACCGGAAGCATCGGCCACACCACCACCACCACCATCATCACCATCATCCCCCGGCCCCGGA
CCGGGAGCGCTACGCACAGGAGCGGCCGGACACCGGCCGGGCGCGGGCCCGGGAGCAGCGCTGGTCCCGC
TCGCCCAGCGAGGGTCGGGAGCACGCGACACACAGACAGTAGTTCCGTCAGTGGAAGCCCAGCCCCCTCT
ACGTCCGGCACCAGCACGCCGCGGCGCGGCCGCCGCCAGCTCCCCCAGACCCCCTGCACCCCGCGGCCGC
TTGTGTCCTACTCGCCCGCTCCGCGCAGGCCTGCGGCGCGCAGGATGGCGGGTCCCCCAGCGCCCCCTGG
CGGCTCGCCGCGGGGTTGCCGCCGTGCGCCGCGCTGGCCTGCGCATGCGCCTGAGGGCCCGCGGCCGCGC
GGTGCCGACTACACCGAGCCCGACAGCCCGCGCGAGCCGCCAGGGGGCGCGCATGAGCCCGCGCCGCGGT
CGCCCAGGACTCCGCGCGCCGCGGGCTGCGCGTCACCGCGCCACGGCCGCAGGCTGCCCAATGGTTACTA
CGCGGGGCACGGCGCGCCACGGCCGCGCACAGCCCGCAGGGGCGCGCACGACGCGTACAGCGAGAGCGAG
GACGACTGGTGCTAAGCCGCCCCGCCCCCCGCAGCGCCCGTACGGTGCGGGCGCACCGCAAATGATAAAC
AATAACGTTTTTAAAAAAGAAAACCGGGGAGAAAAACAAAAATAGCTTCTATTGATGAGTTTTATCATCT
CGATTGAATCTTTCGTTTTCCCGGTGAACGAAACCGAGGTGGCTGCGAGCCGGAGGGACGGCTGCACGCC
CCACACACTTCTCAGACCCACGGGAGTTCTTGCGGGCCACGCCAAACTTATTACTGCCTGCAGAGTTCAA
CTACAAGAAAATAACACTAACAGTTTTTAAAAGGACTCCGTAAAAAGAAATTTGAAAGAGAATGTAGAGA
GGCTGAGAAAGCCCAGGAATTCCTGCAGCCCGGGGGATCCACTAGAGGGCCCTATTCTATAGTGTCACCT
AAATGCTAGAGCTCGCTGATCAGCCTCGACTGTGCCTTCTAGTTGCCAGCCATCTGTTGTTTGCCCCTCC
CCCGTGCCTTCCTTGACCCTGGAAGGTGCCACTCCCACTGTCCTTTCCTAATAAAATGAGGAAATTGCAT
CGCATTGTCTGAGTAGGTGTCATTCTATTCTGGGGGGTGGGGTGGGGCAGGACAGCAAGGGGGAGGATTG
GGAAGACAATAGCAGGCATGCTGGGGATGCGGTGGGCTCTATGGCTTCTGAGGCGGAAAGAACCAGCTGG
GGCTCTAGGGGGTATCCCC
[124 nt withheld, positions 12270-12393]
C
[91 nt withheld, positions 12395-12485]
A
[49 nt withheld, positions 12487-12535]
CCTTTGACGTTGGAGTCCACGTTCTTT
[37 nt withheld, positions 12563-12599]
ACCCTATCTCGGTCTATTCTTTTGATTTATAAGGGATTTTGCCGATTTCGGCCTATTGGTTAAAAAATGA
GCTGATTTAACAAAAATTTAACGCGAATTAATTCTGTGGAATGTGTGTCAGTTAGGGTGTGGAAAGTCCC
CAGGCTCCCCAGCAGGCAGAAGTATGCAAAGCATGCATCTCAATTAGTCAGCAACCAGGTGTGGAAAGTC
CCCAGGCTCCCCAGCAGGCAGAAGTATGCAAAGCATGCATCTCAATTAGTCAGCAACCATAGTCCCGCCC
CTAACTCCGCCCATCCCGCCCCTAACTCCGCCCAGTTCCGCCCATTCTCCGCCCCATGGCTGACTAATTT
TTTTTATTTATGCAGAGGCCGAGGCCGCCTCTGCCTCTGAGCT
